>Addgene plasmid #170707 | tetO-ZFPM2 | addgene full sequence | sequence record 347576 | Addgene NGS Result
TTACAAAAACAAATTACAAAAATTCAAAATTTTCGGGTTTATTACAGGGACAGCAGAGATCCAGTTTGGT
TATCGAGTTTACCACTCCCTATCAGTGATAGAGAAAAGTGAAAGTCGAGTTTACCACTCCCTATCAGTGA
TAGAGAAAAGTGAAAGTCGAGTTTACCACTCCCTATCAGTGATAGAGAAAAGTGAAAGTCGAGTTTACCA
CTCCCTATCAGTGATAGAGAAAAGTGAAAGTCGAGTTTACCACTCCCTATCAGTGATAGAGAAAAGTGAA
AGTCGAGCTCGGTACCCGGGTCGAGGTAGGCGTGTACGGTGGGAGGCCTATATAAGCAGAGCTCGTTTAG
TGAACCGTCAGATCGCCTGGAGACGCCATCCACGCTGTTTTGACCTCCATAGAAGACACCGGGACCGATC
CAGCCTCCGCGGCCCCGAATTGTAATACGACTCACTATAGGGAGACCCAAGCTGGCTAGGTAAGCTTGAT
CAACAAGTTTGTACAAAAAAGCAGGCTTCACCATGGACTTGAATAATAATTCTTTGAAGACAAAGGCTCA
GGTCCCAATGGTGCTGACTGCTGGTCCCAAGTGGTTGCTGGATGTGACTTGGCAAGGAGTGGAAGACAAC
AAAAACAACTGCATTGTGTACAGCAAAGGGGGTCAGCTTTGGTGTACAACTACGAAGGCCATCTCTGAGG
GTGAAGAGCTAATTGCCTTTGTGGTGGATTTTGACTCAAGGCTACAAGCTGCCAGTCAGATGACTCTCAC
AGAAGGGATGTACCCTGCACGCCTGCTGGACTCAATTCAGCTGCTTCCTCAGCAAGCTGCCATGGCTTCT
ATTTTGCCCACAGCTATTGTCAATAAGGATATATTCCCTTGCAAGTCCTGTGGCATCTGGTATCGGAGTG
AGCGGAATCTGCAGGCCCATTTGATGTACTACTGCAGTGGGAGGCAAAGAGAAGCTGCTCCGGTGTCAGA
GGAAAATGAAGACAGTGCCCATCAGATTTCCAGCCTGTGCCCCTTCCCACAGTGCACCAAGAGCTTTTCA
AATGCTCGAGCTCTAGAAATGCACCTGAATTCACACAGTGGAGTGAAAATGGAAGAATTCCTGCCCCCTG
GTGCTAGTCTAAAATGCACCGTCTGTAGCTACACTGCTGATTCCGTGATCAACTTTCACCAACACCTGTT
CTCCCATCTCACTCAAGCTGCCTTCCGATGTAATCACTGCCATTTCGGCTTCCAGACTCAGAGGGAGTTA
TTGCAGCACCAGGAGCTCCATGTCCCTAGCGGCAAACTTCCCAGAGAAAGTGACATGGAACACTCTCCAA
GTGCAACTGAAGACAGCTTACAGCCAGCCACAGACTTATTGACCAGAAGCGAACTTCCCCAGAGCCAAAA
GGCCATGCAGACTAAAGATGCGAGCTCTGACACAGAGCTGGACAAGTGTGAGAAAAAGACTCAGCTCTTT
CTCACGAACCAGAGACCAGAGATACAGCCTACAACAAATAAACAAAGCTTTTCTTACACAAAAATAAAGT
CTGAGCCCTCTAGCCCAAGACTTGCCTCATCTCCAGTTCAGCCTAATATTGGGCCTTCTTTCCCTGTGGG
CCCTTTCCTATCTCAGTTTTCTTTCCCCCAAGATATCACCATGGTCCCTCAAGCTTCAGAGATCTTAGCT
AAGATGTCTGAACTGGTGCATCGGCGACTGAGGCATGGCAGTAGTAGCTACCCTCCCGTCATTTACAGCC
CTTTGATGCCCAAGGGGGCTACTTGTTTTGAGTGTAACATAACATTCAATAATTTGGATAATTATCTAGT
GCACAAAAAGCATTATTGCAGCAGCCGATGGCAGCAGATGGCTAAGTCCCCAGAGTTCCCTAGTGTGTCA
GAAAAGATGCCTGAAGCTTTGAGTCCCAACACTGGCCAAACCTCCATAAACCTTCTCAACCCAGCTGCTC
ATTCTGCTGATCCTGAGAATCCACTTCTTCAAACATCTTGCATCAATTCTTCCACTGTCTTAGATTTAAT
TGGGCCAAATGGGAAGGGCCATGACAAGGACTTTTCCACTCAAACTAAGAAGCTCTCCACCTCCAGTAAC
AATGATGACAAAATTAATGGAAAACCTGTTGATGTGAAAAATCCCAGTGTCCCCTTAGTGGATGGGGAAA
GTGACCCAAATAAGACTACCTGTGAAGCTTGCAACATTACCTTCAGCCGGCACGAAACATACATGGTCCA
CAAACAGTATTACTGTGCTACACGCCACGACCCTCCACTGAAGAGGTCTGCTTCCAACAAAGTGCCTGCC
ATGCAGAGAACCATGCGCACACGCAAGCGCAGAAAGATGTATGAGATGTGCCTACCTGAGCAGGAACAAA
GGCCTCCACTGGTTCAGCAGAGATTTCTTGACGTAGCCAACCTCAATAATCCTTGTACCTCCACTCAAGA
ACCCACAGAAGGGCTAGGAGAGTGCTACCACCCAAGATGTGATATCTTTCCAGGAATTGTCTCTAAACAC
TTGGAAACTTCTCTGACGATCAACAAGTGTGTTCCAGTTTCCAAATGTGATACTACTCATTCCAGTGTTT
CCTGCCTAGAGATGGACGTGCCCATAGATCTCAGCAAAAAGTGTTTATCTCAGTCTGAGCGGACGACCAC
GTCTCCCAAAAGGCTGCTGGACTATCACGAGTGCACTGTGTGCAAGATCAGTTTCAATAAGGTAGAAAAC
TATCTGGCCCACAAGCAGAATTTCTGCCCGGTTACTGCACATCAGCGTAATGACCTGGGTCAACTGGACG
GCAAAGTGTTTCCGAATCCAGAAAGCGAACGAAACAGCCCTGATGTCAGCTACGAAAGAAGCATAATAAA
ATGTGAGAAAAATGGGAATTTGAAGCAGCCTTCCCCCAATGGAAACTTATTTTCATCCCACCTAGCAACC
CTGCAAGGCTTGAAGGTCTTTAGTGAAGCTGCTCAGCTCATTGCTACAAAAGAAGAAAACAGACATTTGT
TTCTTCCACAATGCCTTTACCCTGGAGCAATAAAGAAAGCAAAAGGAGCCGACCAGCTTTCTCCATATTA
TGGAATCAAGCCAAGTGATTATATTTCTGGTTCTCTTGTCATCCATAACACTGACATCGAGCAAAGCAGA
AATGCAGAAAATGAATCTCCTAAAGGCCAGGCTTCCTCAAATGGGTGTGCTGCGCTGAAGAAAGATTCTC
TGCCATTGTTGCCCAAAAATCGAGGAATGGTAATAGTGAATGGTGGACTGAAACAAGATGAGAGACCTGC
TGCCAACCCACAGCAAGAGAACATTTCCCAGAATCCTCAGCACGAAGACGACCACAAATCTCCCTCGTGG
ATCTCTGAGAACCCATTAGCTGCCAATGAGAATGTCTCACCAGGAATTCCCTCAGCAGAGGAACAGTTGT
CTAGTATAGCAAAAGGTGTGAATGGTTCCAGCCAGGCTCCAACCAGTGGGAAATATTGCCGGCTATGTGA
TATCCAGTTCAACAACCTTTCAAACTTTATAACTCACAAGAAGTTTTATTGCTCATCACATGCAGCAGAA
CATGTCAAATGAAACCCAGCTTTCTTGTACAAAGTGGTTGATCTAGAGGGCCCGCGGTTCGAAGGTAAGC
CTATCCCTAACCCTCTCCTCGGTCTCGATTCTACGCGTACCGGTCATCATCACCATCACCATTGAGTTTA
AACCCGCTGATCAGCCTCAATTCGATATCAAGCTTATCGATAATCAACCTCTGGATTACAAAATTTGTGA
AAGATTGACTGGTATTCTTAACTATGTTGCTCCTTTTACGCTATGTGGATACGCTGCTTTAATGCCTTTG
TATCATGCTATTGCTTCCCGTATGGCTTTCATTTTCTCCTCCTTGTATAAATCCTGGTTGCTGTCTCTTT
ATGAGGAGTTGTGGCCCGTTGTCAGGCAACGTGGCGTGGTGTGCACTGTGTTTGCTGACGCAACCCCCAC
TGGTTGGGGCATTGCCACCACCTGTCAGCTCCTTTCCGGGACTTTCGCTTTCCCCCTCCCTATTGCCACG
GCGGAACTCATCGCCGCCTGCCTTGCCCGCTGCTGGACAGGGGCTCGGCTGTTGGGCACTGACAATTCCG
TGGTGTTGTCGGGGAAATCATCGTCCTTTCCTTGGCTGCTCGCCTGTGTTGCCACCTGGATTCTGCGCGG
GACGTCCTTCTGCTACGTCCCTTCGGCCCTCAATCCAGCGGACCTTCCTTCCCGCGGCCTGCTGCCGGCT
CTGCGGCCTCTTCCGCGTCTTCGCCTTCGCCCTCAGACGAGTCGGATCTCCCTTTGGGCCGCCTCCCCGC
ATCGATACCGTCGACCTCGAGACCTAGAAAAACATGGAGCAATCACAAGTAGCAATACAGCAGCTACCAA
TGCTGATTGTGCCTGGCTAGAAGCACAAGAGGAGGAGGAGGTGGGTTTTCCAGTCACACCTCAGGTACCT
TTAAGACCAATGACTTACAAGGCAGCTGTAGATCTTAGCCACTTTTTAAAAGAAAAGGGGGGACTGGAAG
GGCTAATTCACTCCCAACGAAGACAAGATATCCTTGATCTGTGGATCTACCACACACAAGGCTACTTCCC
TGATTGGCAGAACTACACACCAGGGCCAGGGATCAGATATCCACTGACCTTTGGATGGTGCTACAAGCTA
GTACCAGTTGAGCAAGAGAAGGTAGAAGAAGCCAATGAAGGAGAGAACACCCGCTTGTTACACCCTGTGA
GCCTGCATGGGATGGATGACCCGGAGAGAGAAGTATTAGAGTGGAGGTTTGACAGCCGCCTAGCATTTCA
TCACATGGCCCGAGAGCTGCATCCGGACTGTACTGGGTCTCTCTGGTTAGACCAGATCTGAGCCTGGGAG
CTCTCTGGCTAACTAGGGAACCCACTGCTTAAGCCTCAATAAAGCTTGCCTTGAGTGCTTCAAGTAGTGT
GTGCCCGTCTGTTGTGTGACTCTGGTAACTAGAGATCCCTCAGACCCTTTTAGTCAGTGTGGAAAATCTC
TAGCAGGGCCCGTTTAAACCCGCTGATCAGCCTCGACTGTGCCTTCTAGTTGCCAGCCATCTGTTGTTTG
CCCCTCCCCCGTGCCTTCCTTGACCCTGGAAGGTGCCACTCCCACTGTCCTTTCCTAATAAAATGAGGAA
ATTGCATCGCATTGTCTGAGTAGGTGTCATTCTATTCTGGGGGGTGGGGTGGGGCAGGACAGCAAGGGGG
AGGATTGGGAAGACAATAGCAGGCATGCTGGGGATGCGGTGGGCTCTATGGCTTCTGAGGCGGAAAGAAC
CAGCTGGGGCTCTAGGGGGTATCCCC
[124 nt withheld, positions 5347-5470]
C
[91 nt withheld, positions 5472-5562]
A
[49 nt withheld, positions 5564-5612]
CCTTTGACGTTGGAGTCCACGTTCTTT
[37 nt withheld, positions 5640-5676]
ACCCTATCTCGGTCTATTCTTTTGATTTATAAGGGATTTTGCCGATTTCGGCCTATTGGTTAAAAAATGA
GCTGATTTAACAAAAATTTAACGCGAATTAATTCTGTGGAATGTGTGTCAGTTAGGGTGTGGAAAGTCCC
CAGGCTCCCCAGCAGGCAGAAGTATGCAAAGCATGCATCTCAATTAGTCAGCAACCAGGTGTGGAAAGTC
CCCAGGCTCCCCAGCAGGCAGAAGTATGCAAAGCATGCATCTCAATTAGTCAGCAACCATAGTCCCGCCC
CTAACTCCGCCCATCCCGCCCCTAACTCCGCCCAGTTCCGCCCATTCTCCGCCCCATGGCTGACTAATTT
TTTTTATTTATGCAGAGGCCGAGGCCGCCTCTGCCTCTGAGCTATTCCAGAAGTAGTGAGGAGGCTTTTT
TGGAGGCCTAGGCTTTTGCAAAAAGCTCCCGGGAGCTTGTATATCCATTTTCGGATCTGATCAGCACGTG
TTGACAATTAATCATCGGCATAGTATATCGGCATAGTATAATACGACAAGGTGAGGAACTAAACCATGGC
CAAGTTGACCAGTGCCGTTCCGGTGCTCACCGCGCGCGACGTCGCCGGAGCGGTCGAGTTCTGGACCGAC
CGGCTCGGGTTCTCCCGGGACTTCGTGGAGGACGACTTCGCCGGTGTGGTCCGGGACGACGTGACCCTGT
TCATCAGCGCGGTCCAGGACCAGGTGGTGCCGGACAACACCCTGGCCTGGGTGTGGGTGCGCGGCCTGGA
CGAGCTGTACGCCGAGTGGTCGGAGGTCGTGTCCACGAACTTCCGGGACGCCTCCGGGCCGGCCATGACC
GAGATCGGCGAGCAGCCGTGGGGGCGGGAGTTCGCCCTGCGCGACCCGGCCGGCAACTGCGTGCACTTCG
TGGCCGAGGAGCAGGACTGACACGTGCTACGAGATTTCGATTCCACCGCCGCCTTCTATGAAAGGTTGGG
CTTCGGAATCGTTTTCCGGGACGCCGGCTGGATGATCCTCCAGCGCGGGGATCTCATGCTGGAGTTCTTC
GCCCACCCCAACTTGTTTATTGCAGCTTATAATGGTTACAAATAAAGCAATAGCATCACAAATTTCACAA
ATAAAGCATTTTTTTCACTGCATTCTAGTTGTGGTTTGTCCAAACTCATCAATGTATCTTATCATGTCTG
TATACCGTCGACCTCTAGCTAGAGCTTGGCGTAATCATGGTCATAGCTGTTTCCTGTGTGAAATTGTTAT
CCGCTCACAATTCCACACAACATACGAGCCGGAAGCATAAAGTGTAAAGCCTGGGGTGCCTAATGAGTGA
GCTAACTCACATTAATTGCGTTGCGCTCACTGCCCGCTTTCCAGTCGGGAAACCTGTCGTGCCAGCTGCA
TTAATGAATCGGCCAACGCGCGGGGAGAGGCGGTTTGCGTATTGGGCGCTCTTCCGCTTCCTCGCTCACT
GACTCGCTGCGCTCGGTCGTTCGGCTGCGGCGAGCGGTATCAGCTCACTCAAAGGCGGTAATACGGTTAT
CCACAGAATCAGGGGATAACGCAGGAAAGAACATGTGAGCAAAAGGCCAGCAAAAGGCCAGGAACCGTAA
AAAGGCCGCGTTGCTGGCGTTTTTCCATAGGCTCCGCCCCCCTGACGAGCATCACAAAAATCGACGCTCA
AGTCAGAGGTGGCGAAACCCGACAGGACTATAAAGATACCAGGCGTTTCCCCCTGGAAGCTCCCTCGTGC
GCTCTCCTGTTCCGACCCTGCCGCTTACCGGATACCTGTCCGCCTTTCTCCCTTCGGGAAGCGTGGCGCT
TTCTCATAGCTCACGCTGTAGGTATCTCAGTTCGGTGTAGGTCGTTCGCTCCAAGCTGGGCTGTGTGCAC
GAACCCCCCGTTCAGCCCGACCGCTGCGCCTTATCCGGTAACTATCGTCTTGAGTCCAACCCGGTAAGAC
ACGACTTATCGCCACTGGCAGCAGCCACTGGTAACAGGATTAGCAGAGCGAGGTATGTAGGCGGTGCTAC
AGAGTTCTTGAAGTGGTGGCCTAACTACGGCTACACTAGAAGAACAGTATTTGGTATCTGCGCTCTGCTG
AAGCCAGTTACCTTCGGAAAAAGAGTTGGTAGCTCTTGATCCGGCAAACAAACCACCGCTGGTAGCGGTG
GTTTTTTTGTTTGCAAGCAGCAGATTACGCGCAGAAAAAAAGGATCTCAAGAAGATCCTTTGATCTTTTC
TACGGGGTCTGACGCTCAGTGGAACGAAAACTCACGTTAAGGGATTTTGGTCATGAGATTATCAAAAAGG
ATCTTCACCTAGATCCTTTTAAATTAAAAATGAAGTTTTAAATCAATCTAAAGTATATATGAGTAAACTT
GGTCTGACAGTTACCAATGCTTAATCAGTGAGGCACCTATCTCAGCGATCTGTCTATTTCGTTCATCCAT
AGTTGCCTGACTCCCCGTCGTGTAGATAACTACGATACGGGAGGGCTTACCATCTGGCCCCAGTGCTGCA
ATGATACCGCGAGACCCACGCTCACCGGCTCCAGATTTATCAGCAATAAACCAGCCAGCCGGAAGGGCCG
AGCGCAGAAGTGGTCCTGCAACTTTATCCGCCTCCATCCAGTCTATTAATTGTTGCCGGGAAGCTAGAGT
AAGTAGTTCGCCAGTTAATAGTTTGCGCAACGTTGTTGCCATTGCTACAGGCATCGTGGTGTCACGCTCG
TCGTTTGGTATGGCTTCATTCAGCTCCGGTTCCCAACGATCAAGGCGAGTTACATGATCCCCCATGTTGT
GCAAAAAAGCGGTTAGCTCCTTCGGTCCTCCGATCGTTGTCAGAAGTAAGTTGGCCGCAGTGTTATCACT
CATGGTTATGGCAGCACTGCATAATTCTCTTACTGTCATGCCATCCGTAAGATGCTTTTCTGTGACTGGT
GAGTACTCAACCAAGTCATTCTGAGAATAGTGTATGCGGCGACCGAGTTGCTCTTGCCCGGCGTCAATAC
GGGATAATACCGCGCCACATAGCAGAACTTTAAAAGTGCTCATCATTGGAAAACGTTCTTCGGGGCGAAA
ACTCTCAAGGATCTTACCGCTGTTGAGATCCAGTTCGATGTAACCCACTCGTGCACCCAACTGATCTTCA
GCATCTTTTACTTTCACCAGCGTTTCTGGGTGAGCAAAAACAGGAAGGCAAAATGCCGCAAAAAAGGGAA
TAAGGGCGACACGGAAATGTTGAATACTCATACTCTTCCTTTTTCAATATTATTGAAGCATTTATCAGGG
TTATTGTCTCATGAGCGGATACATATTTGAATGTATTTAGAAAAATAAACAAATAGGGGTTCCGCGCACA
TTTCCCCGAAAAGTGCCACCTGACGTCGACGGATCGGGAGATCTCCCGATCCCCTATGGTGCACTCTCAG
TACAATCTGCTCTGATGCCGCATAGTTAAGCCAGTATCTGCTCCCTGCTTGTGTGTTGGAGGTCGCTGAG
TAGTGCGCGAGCAAAATTTAAGCTACAACAAGGCAAGGCTTGACCGACAATTGCATGAAGAATCTGCTTA
GGGTTAGGCGTTTTGCGCTGCTTCGCGATGTACGGGCCAGATATACGCGTTGACATTGATTATTGACTAG
TTATTAATAGTAATCAATTACGGGGTCATTAGTTCATAGCCCATATATGGAGTTCCGCGTTACATAACTT
ACGGTAAATGGCCCGCCTGGCTGACCGCCCAACGACCCCCGCCCATTGACGTCAATAATGACGTATGTTC
CCATAGTAACGCCAATAGGGACTTTCCATTGACGTCAATGGGTGGAGTATTTACGGTAAACTGCCCACTT
GGCAGTACATCAAGTGTATCATATGCCAAGTACGCCCCCTATTGACGTCAATGACGGTAAATGGCCCGCC
TGGCATTATGCCCAGTACATGACCTTATGGGACTTTCCTACTTGGCAGTACATCTACGTATTAGTCATCG
CTATTACCATGGTGATGCGGTTTTGGCAGTACATCAATGGGCGTGGATAGCGGTTTGACTCACGGGGATT
TCCAAGTCTCCACCCCATTGACGTCAATGGGAGTTTGTTTTGGCACCAAAATCAACGGGACTTTCCAAAA
TGTCGTAACAACTCCGCCCCATTGACGCAAATGGGCGGTAGGCGTGTACGGTGGGAGGTCTATATAAGCA
GCGCGTTTTGCCTGTACTGGGTCTCTCTGGTTAGACCAGATCTGAGCCTGGGAGCTCTCTGGCTAACTAG
GGAACCCACTGCTTAAGCCTCAATAAAGCTTGCCTTGAGTGCTTCAAGTAGTGTGTGCCCGTCTGTTGTG
TGACTCTGGTAACTAGAGATCCCTCAGACCCTTTTAGTCAGTGTGGAAAATCTCTAGCAGTGGCGCCCGA
ACAGGGACTTGAAAGCGAAAGGGAAACCAGAGGAGCTCTCTCGACGCAGGACTCGGCTTGCTGAAGCGCG
CACGGCAAGAGGCGAGGGGCGGCGACTGGTGAGTACGCCAAAAATTTTGACTAGCGGAGGCTAGAAGGAG
AGAGATGGGTGCGAGAGCGTCAGTATTAAGCGGGGGAGAATTAGATCGCGATGGGAAAAAATTCGGTTAA
GGCCAGGGGGAAAGAAAAAATATAAATTAAAACATATAGTATGGGCAAGCAGGGAGCTAGAACGATTCGC
AGTTAATCCTGGCCTGTTAGAAACATCAGAAGGCTGTAGACAAATACTGGGACAGCTACAACCATCCCTT
CAGACAGGATCAGAAGAACTTAGATCATTATATAATACAGTAGCAACCCTCTATTGTGTGCATCAAAGGA
TAGAGATAAAAGACACCAAGGAAGCTTTAGACAAGATAGAGGAAGAGCAAAACAAAAGTAAGACCACCGC
ACAGCAAGCGGCCGCTGATCTTCAGACCTGGAGGAGGAGATATGAGGGACAATTGGAGAAGTGAATTATA
TAAATATAAAGTAGTAAAAATTGAACCATTAGGAGTAGCACCCACCAAGGCAAAGAGAAGAGTGGTGCAG
AGAGAAAAAAGAGCAGTGGGAATAGGAGCTTTGTTCCTTGGGTTCTTGGGAGCAGCAGGAAGCACTATGG
GCGCAGCGTCAATGACGCTGACGGTACAGGCCAGACAATTATTGTCTGGTATAGTGCAGCAGCAGAACAA
TTTGCTGAGGGCTATTGAGGCGCAACAGCATCTGTTGCAACTCACAGTCTGGGGCATCAAGCAGCTCCAG
GCAAGAATCCTGGCTGTGGAAAGATACCTAAAGGATCAACAGCTCCTGGGGATTTGGGGTTGCTCTGGAA
AACTCATTTGCACCACTGCTGTGCCTTGGAATGCTAGTTGGAGTAATAAATCTCTGGAACAGATTTGGAA
TCACACGACCTGGATGGAGTGGGACAGAGAAATTAACAATTACACAAGCTTAATACACTCCTTAATTGAA
GAATCGCAAAACCAGCAAGAAAAGAATGAACAAGAATTATTGGAATTAGATAAATGGGCAAGTTTGTGGA
ATTGGTTTAACATAACAAATTGGCTGTGGTATATAAAATTATTCATAATGATAGTAGGAGGCTTGGTAGG
TTTAAGAATAGTTTTTGCTGTACTTTCTATAGTGAATAGAGTTAGGCAGGGATATTCACCATTATCGTTT
CAGACCCACCTCCCAACCCCGAGGGGACCCGACAGGCCCGAAGGAATAGAAGAAGAAGGTGGAGAGAGAG
ACAGAGACAGATCCATTCGATTAGTGAACGGATCGGCACTGCGTGCGCCAATTCTGCAGACAAATGGCAG
TATTCATCCACAATTTTAAAAGAAAAGGGGGGATTGGGGGGTACAGTGCAGGGGAAAGAATAGTAGACAT
AATAGCAACAGACATACAAACTAAAGAA
Features (pLannotate 1.2.2; 35 found; start..end, strand, type, name):
     73..287     +  protein_bind   tetracycline response element (fragment): contains seven copies of the tetracycline operator tetO tetracycline repressor TetR
    305..343     +  promoter       minimal CMV promoter: human cytomegalovirus (CMV) immediate early promoter
    443..461     +  promoter       T7 promoter: promoter for bacteriophage T7 RNA polymerase
    493..517     +  protein_bind   attB1: mutant version of attB; recombination site for the Gateway® BP reaction BP Clonase™
    523..3579    +  CDS            ZFPM2 (fragment): FOG2_HUMAN - Also known as FOG2, ZNF89B. Experimental evidence at protein level: Swiss-Prot protein existence level 1. Transcription regulator that plays a central role in heart morphogenesis and development of coronary vessels from epicardium, by regulating genes that are essential during cardiogenesis. Essential cofactor that acts via the formation of a heterodimer with transcription factors of the GATA family GATA4, GATA5 and GATA6. Such heterodimer can both activate or repress transcriptional activity, depending on the cell and promoter context. Also required in gonadal differentiation, po
   3584..3608    -  protein_bind   attB2: mutant version of attB; recombination site for the Gateway® BP reaction BP Clonase™
   3634..3675    +  CDS            V5 tag: epitope tag from simian virus 5
   3729..3752    +  misc_feature   MCS (fragment): pBluescript multiple cloning site
   3752..4340    +  misc_feature   WPRE: woodchuck hepatitis virus posttranscriptional regulatory element
   4277..4858    +  CDS            nef (fragment): NEF_HV1H2 - Experimental evidence at protein level: Swiss-Prot protein existence level 1. Extracellular Nef protein targets CD4(+) T-lymphocytes for apoptosis by interacting with CXCR4 surface receptors. From Human immunodeficiency virus type 1 group M subtype B (isolate HXB2) (HIV-1).
   4865..5045    +  LTR            5' LTR (truncated): truncated 5' long terminal repeat (LTR) from HIV-1
   5077..5301    +  polyA_signal   bGH poly(A) signal: bovine growth hormone polyadenylation signal
   5305..5326    +  promoter       SV40 promoter (fragment): SV40 enhancer and early promoter
   5347..5775    +  rep_origin     f1 ori (sequence partly withheld): f1 bacteriophage origin of replication; arrow indicates direction of (+) strand synthesis
   5789..6118    +  promoter       SV40 promoter: SV40 enhancer and early promoter
   6166..6213    +  promoter       EM7 promoter: synthetic bacterial promoter&nbsp
   6232..6606    +  CDS            BleoR: antibiotic-binding protein; Sh ble from Streptoalloteichus hindustanus; confers resistance to bleomycin, phleomycin, and Zeocin™
   6616..6741    +  CDS            ble (fragment): BLE_KLEPN - Experimental evidence at protein level: Swiss-Prot protein existence level 1. Binding protein with a strong affinity to the bleomycin family of antibiotics. Binds to CL990; an antimitotic-antibiotic compound. From Klebsiella pneumoniae.
   6736..6857    +  polyA_signal   SV40 poly(A) signal: SV40 polyadenylation signal
   6928..6950    -  protein_bind   lac operator (fragment): The lac repressor binds to the lac operator to inhibit transcription in E. coli. This inhibition can be relieved by adding lactose or isopropyl-β-D-thiogalactopyranoside (IPTG). lac repressor encoded by lacI
   6954..6984    -  promoter       lac promoter: promoter for the E. coli lac operon
   6999..7020    -  protein_bind   CAP binding site: CAP binding activates transcription in the presence of cAMP. E. coli catabolite activator protein
   7033..7125    -  CDS            lacI (fragment): lac repressor; lacI; The lac repressor binds to the lac operator to inhibit transcription in E. coli. This inhibition can be relieved by adding lactose or isopropyl-β-D-thiogalactopyranoside (IPTG).
   7308..7896    -  rep_origin     ori: high-copy-number ColE1/pMB1/pBR322/pUC origin of replication
   8067..8927    -  CDS            AmpR: β-lactamase; bla; confers resistance to ampicillin, carbenicillin, and related antibiotics
   8928..9032    -  promoter       AmpR promoter: bla
   9091..9143    -  misc_feature   bom (fragment): basis of mobility region from pBR322
   9298..9677    +  enhancer       CMV enhancer: human cytomegalovirus immediate early enhancer
   9678..9877    +  promoter       CMV promoter: human cytomegalovirus (CMV) immediate early promoter
   9895..10075   +  LTR            5' LTR (truncated): truncated 5' long terminal repeat (LTR) from HIV-1
  10122..10247   +  misc_feature   HIV-1 Ψ: packaging signal of human immunodeficiency virus type 1
  10231..10594   +  CDS            HIV-1 gag (fragment): gag protein from human immunodeficiency virus 1; gag
  10740..10973   +  misc_feature   RRE: The Rev response element (RRE) of HIV-1 allows for Rev-dependent mRNA export from the nucleus to the cytoplasm.
  11350..11450   +  CDS            Rev (fragment): human immunodeficiency virus 1 (HIV-1) Rev protein; rev; enhances nuclear export of unspliced and incompletely spliced viral mRNAs
  11500..33      +  misc_feature   cPPT/CTS (across the origin): central polypurine tract and central termination sequence of HIV-1
