[The description below was written by a language model from this plasmid's Addgene catalogue record and pLannotate feature annotations shown in this document.]
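Description:
tetO-ZFPM2 is a doxycycline-inducible lentiviral transfer plasmid for overexpressing human ZFPM2 (also known as FOG2), a cofactor of GATA-family transcription factors involved in heart development. It was made by Gateway cloning: the ZFPM2 open reading frame was amplified with attB sites from an earlier retroviral ZFPM2 plasmid, moved into an entry clone, and then recombined into the FU-tetO-Gateway destination vector. The record notes three nonsynonymous changes in the insert (Ser>Phe, Gln>Arg and Asn>Ser). The catalogue lists a total size of about 11.7 kb, slightly larger than the 11,584 nt sequenced record from which the feature table was generated.

The coding sequence lies between attB1 and attB2, downstream of a tetracycline response element (seven tetO copies) fused to a minimal CMV promoter. Transcription therefore depends on a tetracycline transactivator, which is not encoded on this plasmid, plus doxycycline (Tet-ON). A V5 epitope sequence is annotated just after attB2, but the record does not say whether it is read in frame with ZFPM2. A WPRE follows to enhance transcript expression. The viral backbone has a CMV enhancer/promoter driving a truncated HIV-1 5' LTR, the Ψ packaging signal, a gag fragment, RRE and cPPT/CTS, with a second truncated LTR and a bGH polyadenylation signal at the 3' end. Outside the viral region are an SV40/EM7-driven bleomycin/Zeocin resistance cassette, an f1 origin, a ColE1-type origin and AmpR for ampicillin selection in bacteria. The depositor lists it as low copy, grown in a recombination-deficient strain. The associated study used it in transcription factor combinations for direct reprogramming toward a human cardiomyocyte-like state.
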