Addgene plasmid #170707: tetO-ZFPM2
Purpose: doxycycline-inducible overexpression of ZFPM2
Depositing lab: Paul Burridge. Depositing organization: Northwestern University. Publication: A novel transcription factor combination for direct reprogramming to a spontaneously contracting human cardiomyocyte-like state. Romero-Tejeda M, Fonoudi H, Weddle CJ, DeKeyser JM, Lenny B, Fetterman KA, Magdy T, Sapkota Y, Epting C, Burridge PW. J Mol Cell Cardiol. 2023 Jul 6:S0022-2828(23)00106-2. doi: 10.1016/j.yjmcc.2023.06.005. PubMed 37421991.
Backbone
  Vector backbone: FU-tetO-Gateway
  Backbone manufacturer: addgene plasmid #43914
  Backbone size w/o insert (bp): 8600
  Total vector size (bp): 11667
  Modifications to backbone: ZFPM2 ORF added to plasmid using Gateway cloning
  Vector type: Mammalian Expression, Lentiviral ; Doxycycline Inducible
Growth in bacteria
  Bacterial resistance: Ampicillin, 100 μg/mL
  Growth temperature: 30°C
  Growth strain: NEB Stable
  Copy number: Low Copy
Gene/Insert
  Gene/Insert name: ZFPM2
  Species: H. sapiens (human)
  Insert size (bp): 3060
  Mutation: 3 nonsynonymous changes: 353C>T (Ser>Phe) 1406A>G (Gln>Arg) 1577A>G (Asn>Ser)
  Entrez Gene: ZFPM2 (a.k.a. DIH3, FOG2, SRXY9, ZC2HC11B, ZNF89B, hFOG-2)
  Promoter: TRE promoter, Tet-ON
  Cloning method: Gateway Cloning
  Sequencing primers: 5′ LNCX; T7
Resource information
  A portion of this plasmid was derived from a plasmid made by: pMX-hZFPM2 was a gift from Deepak Srivastava
Terms and licenses: Academic/Nonprofit Terms; Industry Terms: Not Available to Industry
Depositor comments: This plasmid was generated using Gateway cloning. attB sites were added to ZFPM2 via PCR reaction using pMX-hZFPM2 (a gift from Deepak Srivastava) as a template. Resulting fragements were recombined with pDONR221 to generate an entry clone. LR reaction was performed using the destination vector FU-tetO-Gateway (Addgene Plasmid #19778).
How to cite: tetO-ZFPM2 was a gift from Paul Burridge (Addgene plasmid # 170707 ; http://n2t.net/addgene:170707 ; RRID:Addgene_170707)
